Addgene plasmid #126064: pTEI124
Purpose: Module 0 vector of PlaMiNGo toolkit
Depositing lab: Ralf-Bernd Klösgen. Depositing organization: Martin-Luther-Universitaet Halle-Wittenberg. Publication: Targeting specificity of nuclear-encoded organelle proteins with a self-assembling split-fluorescent protein toolkit. Sharma M, Kretschmer C, Lampe C, Stuttmann J, Klosgen RB. J Cell Sci. 2019 Jun 3;132(11). pii: jcs.230839. doi: 10.1242/jcs.230839. PubMed 31085714.
Backbone
  Vector backbone: pAGM1301
  Total vector size (bp): 2698
  Vector type: Synthetic Biology ; Module 0
Growth in bacteria
  Bacterial resistance: Spectinomycin, 50 μg/mL
  Growth temperature: 37°C
  Growth strain: DH5alpha
  Copy number: Unknown
Gene/Insert
  Gene/Insert name: GFP 11x7 (5 aa linker) (alt name: GFP11 M3)
  Species: Synthetic
  Insert size (bp): 450
Terms and licenses: Academic/Nonprofit Terms; Industry Terms: Not Available to Industry
How to cite: pTEI124 was a gift from Ralf-Bernd Klösgen (Addgene plasmid # 126064 ; http://n2t.net/addgene:126064 ; RRID:Addgene_126064)
