[The description below was written by a language model from this plasmid's Addgene catalogue record and pLannotate feature annotations shown in this document.]
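Description:
pTEI124 is a small (about 2.7 kb) level 0 ("Module 0") part plasmid from the PlaMiNGo toolkit, built on the pAGM1301 backbone and classed as a synthetic biology vector. It is a bacterial storage and donor plasmid rather than an expression construct. It is propagated in E. coli through a high-copy ColE1/pUC-type origin and selected with spectinomycin through the aadA gene, which lies downstream of an AmpR (bla) promoter. The short lacI, integrase and gentamicin acetyltransferase fragments in the feature table appear to be remnants of the backbone and the resistance cassette's origin, not functional genes.

The payload is a synthetic insert of roughly 450 bp encoding GFP11x7, also called GFP11 M3. It consists of seven tandem copies of the 11th β-strand of superfolder GFP, separated by five-amino-acid linkers according to the record. Each GFP11 unit is non-fluorescent on its own but can associate with the complementary GFP(1-10) fragment to reconstitute fluorescent GFP, so a multimerised tag can recruit several GFP(1-10) molecules and amplify the signal from one tagged protein. No promoter or terminator driving the insert is annotated, which fits its role as a coding-sequence module to be combined with other parts in higher-level assemblies. The assembly sites and the position the module occupies are not given in the record.

The associated toolkit uses self-assembling split fluorescent proteins to examine the targeting specificity of nuclear-encoded organelle proteins. In that context, this module would supply the GFP11 tag fused to a candidate protein or targeting signal, with fluorescence reporting co-localisation with a compartment-specific GFP(1-10).
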