Features (pLannotate 1.2.2; 8 found; start..end, strand, type, name):
    286..335     +  CDS            lacI (fragment): lac repressor; lacI; The lac repressor binds to the lac operator to inhibit transcription in E. coli. This inhibition can be relieved by adding lactose or isopropyl-β-D-thiogalactopyranoside (IPTG).
    373..420     +  CDS            GFP11: 11th β-strand of superfolder GFP associates with GFP(1-10), consisting of the first 10 β-strands, to reconstitute fluorescent GFP (Cabantous et al., 2005; Kamiyama et al., 2016)
    373..798     +  CDS            GFP11x7: seven tandem copies of the 11th β-strand of superfolder GFP each GFP11 associates with GFP(1-10), consisting of the first 10 β-strands, to reconstitute fluorescent GFP (Kamiyama et al., 2016)
    927..1031    +  promoter       AmpR promoter: bla
   1022..1102    -  CDS            int (fragment): INT2_ECOLX - Protein inferred from homology: Swiss-Prot protein existence level 3. Putative integrase believed to be involved in the insertion of antibiotic resistance genes into plasmids and transposons. From Escherichia coli.
   1190..1246    +  CDS            GmR (fragment): gentamycin acetyltransferase; aacC1; confers resistance to gentamycin
   1253..2041    +  CDS            aadA: S3AD_ECOLX - Experimental evidence at protein level: Swiss-Prot protein existence level 1. Mediates bacterial resistance to the antibiotics streptomycin and spectinomycin. From Escherichia coli.
   2215..103     +  rep_origin     ori (across the origin): high-copy-number ColE1/pMB1/pBR322/pUC origin of replication
>Addgene plasmid #126064 | pTEI124 | addgene full sequence | sequence record 246123 | Addgene NGS Result
AGGGGGAAACGCCTGGTATCTTTATAGTCCTGTCGGGTTTCGCCACCTCTGACTTGAGCGTCGATTTTTG
TGATGCTCGTCAGGGGGGCGGAGCCTATGGAAAAACGCCAGCAACGCGGCCTTTTTACGGTTCCTGGCCT
TTTGCTGGCCTTTTGCTCACATGTTCTTTCCTGCGTTATCCCCTGATTCTGTGGATAACCGTATTACCGC
CTTTGAGTGAGCTGATACCGCTCGCCGCAGCCGAACGACCGAGCGCAGCGAGTCAGTGAGCGAGGAAGCG
GAAGAGCGCCCAATACGCAAACCGCCTCTCCCCGCGCGTTGGCCGATTCATTAATCACTCTGTGGTCTCA
TTCGATGGGCGGCAAATTCATGCGTGACCACATGGTCCTTCATGAGTATGTAAATGCTGCTGGGATTACA
GGTGGCTCTGGAGGTAGAGATCATATGGTTCTCCACGAATACGTTAACGCCGCAGGCATCACTGGCGGTA
GTGGAGGACGCGACCATATGGTACTACATGAATATGTCAATGCAGCCGGAATAACCGGAGGGTCCGGAGG
CCGGGATCACATGGTGCTGCATGAGTATGTGAACGCGGCGGGTATAACTGGTGGGTCGGGCGGACGAGAT
CATATGGTGCTTCACGAATACGTAAACGCAGCTGGCATTACTGGCGGATCAGGTGGCAGGGATCACATGG
TACTCCATGAGTACGTGAACGCTGCTGGAATCACAGGCGGTAGCGGCGGTCGGGACCATATGGTCCTGCA
CGAATATGTCAATGCTGCCGGTATCACCTAAGCTTTGAGACCACGAAGTGGCTCTTCAGTGGACGAAAGG
GCCTCGTGATACGCCTATTTTTATAGGTTAATGTCATGATAATAATGGTTTCTTAGACGTCAGGTGGCAC
TTTTCGGGGAAATGTGCGCGGAACCCCTATTTGTTTATTTTTCTAAATACATTCAAATATGTATCCGCTC
ATGAGACAATAACCCTGATAAATGCTTCAATAATATTGAAAAAGGAAGAGTATGCGCTCACGCAACTGGT
CCAGAACCTTGACCGAACGCAGCGGTGGTAACGGCGCAGTGGCGGTTTTCATGGCTTGTTATGACTGTTT
TTTTTTGGGGTACAGTCTATGCCTCGGGCATCCAAGCAGCAAGCGCGTTACGCCGTGGGTCGATGTTTGA
TGTTATGGAGCAGCAACGATGTTACGCAGCAGGGCAGTCGCCCTAAAACAAAGTTAAACATCATGAGGGA
AGCGGTGATCGCCGAAGTATCGACTCAACTATCAGAGGTAGTTGGCGTCATCGAGCGCCATCTCGAACCG
ACGTTGCTGGCCGTACATTTGTACGGCTCCGCAGTGGATGGCGGCCTGAAGCCACACAGCGATATTGATT
TGCTGGTTACGGTGACCGTAAGGCTTGATGAAACAACGCGGCGAGCTTTGATCAACGACCTTTTGGAAAC
TTCGGCTTCCCCTGGAGAGAGCGAGATTCTCCGCGCTGTAGAAGTCACCATTGTTGTGCACGACGACATC
ATTCCGTGGCGTTATCCAGCTAAGCGCGAACTGCAATTTGGAGAATGGCAGCGCAATGACATTCTTGCAG
GTATCTTCGAGCCAGCCACGATCGACATTGATCTGGCTATCTTGCTGACAAAAGCAAGAGAACATAGCGT
TGCCTTGGTAGGTCCAGCGGCGGAGGAACTCTTTGATCCGGTTCCTGAACAGGATCTATTTGAGGCGCTA
AATGAAACCTTAACGCTATGGAACTCGCCGCCCGACTGGGCTGGCGATGAGCGAAATGTAGTGCTTACGT
TGTCCCGCATTTGGTACAGCGCAGTAACCGGCAAAATCGCGCCGAAGGATGTCGCTGCCGACTGGGCAAT
GGAGCGCCTGCCGGCCCAGTATCAGCCCGTCATACTTGAAGCTAGACAGGCTTATCTTGGACAAGAAGAA
GATCGCTTGGCCTCGCGCGCAGATCAGTTGGAAGAATTTGTCCATTACGTAAAAGGCGAGATCACCAAGG
TAGTCGGCAAATAACTGTCAGACCAAGTTTACTCATATATACTTTAGATTGATTTAAAACTTCATTTTTA
ATTTAAAAGGATCTAGGTGAAGATCCTTTTTGATAATCTCATGACCAAAATCCCTTAACGTGAGTTTTCG
TTCCACTGAGCGTCAGACCCCGTAGAAAAGATCAAAGGATCTTCTTGAGATCCTTTTTTTCTGCGCGTAA
TCTGCTGCTTGCAAACAAAAAAACCACCGCTACCAGCGGTGGTTTGTTTGCCGGATCAAGAGCTACCAAC
TCTTTTTCCGAAGGTAACTGGCTTCAGCAGAGCGCAGATACCAAATACTGTTCTTCTAGTGTAGCCGTAG
TTAGGCCACCACTTCAAGAACTCTGTAGCACCGCCTACATACCTCGCTCTGCTAATCCTGTTACCAGTGG
CTGCTGCCAGTGGCGATAAGTCGTGTCTTACCGGGTTGGACTCAAGACGATAGTTACCGGATAAGGCGCA
GCGGTCGGGCTGAACGGGGGGTTCGTGCACACAGCCCAGCTTGGAGCGAACGACCTACACCGAACTGAGA
TACCTACAGCGTGAGCTATGAGAAAGCGCCACGCTTCCCGAAGGGAGAAAGGCGGACAGGTATCCGGTAA
GCGGCAGGGTCGGAACAGGAGAGCGCACGAGGGAGCTTCC
